>Addgene plasmid #35626 | pGFPns-reporter | depositor full sequence | sequence record 43812 | pGFPns-reporter sequence 6290 bps
GACGGATCGGGAGATCTCCCGATCCCCTATGGTCGACTCTCAGTACAATCTGCTCTGATGCCGCATAGTT
AAGCCAGTATCTGCTCCCTGCTTGTGTGTTGGAGGTCGCTGAGTAGTGCGCGAGCAAAATTTAAGCTACA
ACAAGGCAAGGCTTGACCGACAATTGCATGAAGAATCTGCTTAGGGTTAGGCGTTTTGCGCTGCTTCGCG
ATGTACGGGCCAGATATACGCGTTGACATTGATTATTGACTAGTTATTAATAGTAATCAATTACGGGGTC
ATTAGTTCATAGCCCATATATGGAGTTCCGCGTTACATAACTTACGGTAAATGGCCCGCCTGGCTGACCG
CCCAACGACCCCCGCCCATTGACGTCAATAATGACGTATGTTCCCATAGTAACGCCAATAGGGACTTTCC
ATTGACGTCAATGGGTGGACTATTTACGGTAAACTGCCCACTTGGCAGTACATCAAGTGTATCATATGCC
AAGTACGCCCCCTATTGACGTCAATGACGGTAAATGGCCCGCCTGGCATTATGCCCAGTACATGACCTTA
TGGGACTTTCCTACTTGGCAGTACATCTACGTATTAGTCATCGCTATTACCATGGTGATGCGGTTTTGGC
AGTACATCAATGGGCGTGGATAGCGGTTTGACTCACGGGGATTTCCAAGTCTCCACCCCATTGACGTCAA
TGGGAGTTTGTTTTGGCACCAAAATCAACGGGACTTTCCAAAATGTCGTAACAACTCCGCCCCATTGACG
CAAATGGGCGGTAGGCGTGTACGGTGGGAGGTCTATATAAGCAGAGCTCTCTGGCTAACTAGAGAACCCA
CTGCTTACTGGCTTATCGAAATTAATACGACTCACTATAGGGAGACCCAAGCTTCCACCATGGTGAGCAA
GGGCGAGGAGCTGTTCACCGGGGTGGTGCCCATCCTGGTCGAGCTGGACGGCGACGTAAACGGCCACAAG
TTCAGCGTGTCCGGCGAGGGCGAGGGCGATGCCACCTACGGCAAGCTGACCCTGAAGTTCATCTGCACCA
CCGGCAAGCTGCCCGTGCCCTGGCCCACCCTCGTGACCACCCTGAGCTACGGCGTGCAGTGCTTCAGCCG
CTACCCCGACCACATGAAGCAGCACGACTTCTTCAAGTCCGCCATGCCCGAAGGCTACGTCCAGGAGCGC
ACCATCTTCTTCAAGGACGACGGCAACTACAAGACCCGCGCCGAGGTGAAGTTCGAGGGCGACACCCTGG
TGAACCGCATCGAGCTGAAGGGCATCGACTTCAAGGAGGACGGCAACATCCTGGGGCACAAGCTGGAGTA
CAACTACAACAGCCACAACGTCTATATCATGGCCGACAAGCAGAAGAACGGCATCAAGGTGAACTTCAAG
ATCCGCCACAACATCGAGGACGGCAGCGTGCAGCTCGCCGACCACTACCAGCAGAACACCCCCATCGGCG
ACGGCCCCGTGCTGCTGCCCGACAACCACTACCTGAGCACCCAGTCCGCCCTGAGCAAAGACCCCAACGA
GAAGCGCGATCACATGGTCCTGCTGGAGTTCGTGACCGCCGCCGGGATCACTCTCGGCATGGACGAGCTG
TACAAGAGCCATGGCTTCCCGCCGGCGGTGGCGGCGCAGGATGATGGCACGCTGCCCATGTCTTGTGCCC
AGGAGAGCGGGATGGACCGTCACCCTGCAGCCTGTGCTTCTGCTAGGATCAATGTGTAGGTACCGAGCTC
GGATCCACTAGTAACGGCCGCCAGTGTGCTGGAATTCTGCAGATATCCATCACACTGGCGGCCGCTCGAG
CATGCATCTAGAGGGCCCTATTCTATAGTGTCACCTAAATGCTAGAGCTCGCTGATCAGCCTCGACTGTG
CCTTCTAGTTGCCAGCCATCTGTTGTTTGCCCCTCCCCCGTGCCTTCCTTGACCCTGGAAGGTGCCACTC
CCACTGTCCTTTCCTAATAAAATGAGGAAATTGCATCGCATTGTCTGAGTAGGTGTCATTCTATTCTGGG
GGGTGGGGTGGGGCAGGACAGCAAGGGGGAGGATTGGGAAGACAATAGCAGGCATGCTGGGGATGCGGTG
GGCTCTATGGCTTCTGAGGCGGAAAGAACCAGCTGGGGCTCTAGGGGGTATCCCC
[124 nt withheld, positions 2156-2279]
C
[32 nt withheld, positions 2281-2312]
CA
[57 nt withheld, positions 2315-2371]
A
[49 nt withheld, positions 2373-2421]
CCTTTGACGTTGGAGTCCACGTTCTTT
[37 nt withheld, positions 2449-2485]
ACCCTATCTCGGTCTATTCTTTTGATTTATAAGGGATTTTGGGGATTTCGGCCTATTGGTTAAAAAATGA
GCTGATTTAACAAAAATTTAACGCGAATTAATTCTGTGGAATGTGTGTCAGTTAGGGTGTGGAAAGTCCC
CAGGCTCCCCAGGCAGGCAGAAGTATGCAAAGCATGCATCTCAATTAGTCAGCAACCAGGTGTGGAAAGT
CCCCAGGCTCCCCAGCAGGCAGAAGTATGCAAAGCATGCATCTCAATTAGTCAGCAACCATAGTCCCGCC
CCTAACTCCGCCCATCCCGCCCCTAACTCCGCCCAGTTCCGCCCATTCTCCGCCCCATGGCTGACTAATT
TTTTTTATTTATGCAGAGGCCGAGGCCGCCTCTGCCTCTGAGCTATTCCAGAAGTAGTGAGGAGGCTTTT
TTGGAGGCCTAGGCTTTTGCAAAAAGCTCCCGGGAGCTTGTATATCCATTTTCGGATCTGATCAAGAGAC
AGGATGAGGATCGTTTCGCATGATTGAACAAGATGGATTGCACGCAGGTTCTCCGGCCGCTTGGGTGGAG
AGGCTATTCGGCTATGACTGGGCACAACAGACAATCGGCTGCTCTGATGCCGCCGTGTTCCGGCTGTCAG
CGCAGGGGCGCCCGGTTCTTTTTGTCAAGACCGACCTGTCCGGTGCCCTGAATGAACTGCAGGACGAGGC
AGCGCGGCTATCGTGGCTGGCCACGACGGGCGTTCCTTGCGCAGCTGTGCTCGACGTTGTCACTGAAGCG
GGAAGGGACTGGCTGCTATTGGGCGAAGTGCCGGGGCAGGATCTCCTGTCATCTCACCTTGCTCCTGCCG
AGAAAGTATCCATCATGGCTGATGCAATGCGGCGGCTGCATACGCTTGATCCGGCTACCTGCCCATTCGA
CCACCAAGCGAAACATCGCATCGAGCGAGCACGTACTCGGATGGAAGCCGGTCTTGTCGATCAGGATGAT
CTGGACGAAGAGCATCAGGGGCTCGCGCCAGCCGAACTGTTCGCCAGGCTCAAGGCGCGCATGCCCGACG
GCGAGGATCTCGTCGTGACCCATGGCGATGCCTGCTTGCCGAATATCATGGTGGAAAATGGCCGCTTTTC
TGGATTCATCGACTGTGGCCGGCTGGGTGTGGCGGACCGCTATCAGGACATAGCGTTGGCTACCCGTGAT
ATTGCTGAAGAGCTTGGCGGCGAATGGGCTGACCGCTTCCTCGTGCTTTACGGTATCGCCGCTCCCGATT
CGCAGCGCATCGCCTTCTATCGCCTTCTTGACGAGTTCTTCTGAGCGGGACTCTGGGGTTCGAAATGACC
GACCAAGCGACGCCCAACCTGCCATCACGAGATTTCGATTCCACCGCCGCCTTCTATGAAAGGTTGGGCT
TCGGAATCGTTTTCCGGGACGCCGGCTGGATGATCCTCCAGCGCGGGGATCTCATGCTGGAGTTCTTCGC
CCACCCCAACTTGTTTATTGCAGCTTATAATGGTTACAAATAAAGCAATAGCATCACAAATTTCACAAAT
AAAGCATTTTTTTCACTGCATTCTAGTTGTGGTTTGTCCAAACTCATCAATGTATCTTATCATGTCTGTA
TACCGTCGACCTCTAGCTAGAGCTTGGCGTAATCATGGTCATAGCTGTTTCCTGTGTGAAATTGTTATCC
GCTCACAATTCCACACAACATACGAGCCGGAAGCATAAAGTGTAAAGCCTGGGGTGCCTAATGAGTGAGC
TAACTCACATTAATTGCGTTGCGCTCACTGCCCGCTTTCCAGTCGGGAAACCTGTCGTGCCAGCTGCATT
AATGAATCGGCCAACGCGCGGGGAGAGGCGGTTTGCGTATTGGGCGCTCTTCCGCTTCCTCGCTCACTGA
CTCGCTGCGCTCGGTCGTTCGGCTGCGGCGAGCGGTATCAGCTCACTCAAAGGCGGTAATACGGTTATCC
ACAGAATCAGGGGATAACGCAGGAAAGAACATGTGAGCAAAAGGCCAGCAAAAGGCCAGGAACCGTAAAA
AGGCCGCGTTGCTGGCGTTTTTCCATAGGCTCCGCCCCCCTGACGAGCATCACAAAAATCGACGCTCAAG
TCAGAGGTGGCGAAACCCGACAGGACTATAAAGATACCAGGCGTTTCCCCCTGGAAGCTCCCTCGTGCGC
TCTCCTGTTCCGACCCTGCCGCTTACCGGATACCTGTCCGCCTTTCTCCCTTCGGGAAGCGTGGCGCTTT
CTCAATGCTCACGCTGTAGGTATCTCAGTTCGGTGTAGGTCGTTCGCTCCAAGCTGGGCTGTGTGCACGA
ACCCCCCGTTCAGCCCGACCGCTGCGCCTTATCCGGTAACTATCGTCTTGAGTCCAACCCGGTAAGACAC
GACTTATCGCCACTGGCAGCAGCCACTGGTAACAGGATTAGCAGAGCGAGGTATGTAGGCGGTGCTACAG
AGTTCTTGAAGTGGTGGCCTAACTACGGCTACACTAGAAGGACAGTATTTGGTATCTGCGCTCTGCTGAA
GCCAGTTACCTTCGGAAAAAGAGTTGGTAGCTCTTGATCCGGCAAACAAACCACCGCTGGTAGCGGTGGT
TTTTTTGTTTGCAAGCAGCAGATTACGCGCAGAAAAAAAGGATCTCAAGAAGATCCTTTGATCTTTTCTA
CGGGGTCTGACGCTCAGTGGAACGAAAACTCACGTTAAGGGATTTTGGTCATGAGATTATCAAAAAGGAT
CTTCACCTAGATCCTTTTAAATTAAAAATGAAGTTTTAAATCAATCTAAAGTATATATGAGTAAACTTGG
TCTGACAGTTACCAATGCTTAATCAGTGAGGCACCTATCTCAGCGATCTGTCTATTTCGTTCATCCATAG
TTGCCTGACTCCCCGTCGTGTAGATAACTACGATACGGGAGGGCTTACCATCTGGCCCCAGTGCTGCAAT
GATACCGCGAGACCCACGCTCACCGGCTCCAGATTTATCAGCAATAAACCAGCCAGCCGGAAGGGCCGAG
CGCAGAAGTGGTCCTGCAACTTTATCCGCCTCCATCCAGTCTATTAATTGTTGCCGGGAAGCTAGAGTAA
GTAGTTCGCCAGTTAATAGTTTGCGCAACGTTGTTGCCATTGCTACAGGCATCGTGGTGTCACGCTCGTC
GTTTGGTATGGCTTCATTCAGCTCCGGTTCCCAACGATCAAGGCGAGTTACATGATCCCCCATGTTGTGC
AAAAAAGCGGTTAGCTCCTTCGGTCCTCCGATCGTTGTCAGAAGTAAGTTGGCCGCAGTGTTATCACTCA
TGGTTATGGCAGCACTGCATAATTCTCTTACTGTCATGCCATCCGTAAGATGCTTTTCTGTGACTGGTGA
GTACTCAACCAAGTCATTCTGAGAATAGTGTATGCGGCGACCGAGTTGCTCTTGCCCGGCGTCAATACGG
GATAATACCGCGCCACATAGCAGAACTTTAAAAGTGCTCATCATTGGAAAACGTTCTTCGGGGCGAAAAC
TCTCAAGGATCTTACCGCTGTTGAGATCCAGTTCGATGTAACCCACTCGTGCACCCAACTGATCTTCAGC
ATCTTTTACTTTCACCAGCGTTTCTGGGTGAGCAAAAACAGGAAGGCAAAATGCCGCAAAAAAGGGAATA
AGGGCGACACGGAAATGTTGAATACTCATACTCTTCCTTTTTCAATATTATTGAAGCATTTATCAGGGTT
ATTGTCTCATGAGCGGATACATATTTGAATGTATTTAGAAAAATAAACAAATAGGGGTTCCGCGCACATT
TCCCCGAAAAGTGCCACCTGACGTC
Features (pLannotate 1.2.2; 21 found; start..end, strand, type, name):
     36..80      -  misc_feature   bom (fragment): basis of mobility region from pBR322
    235..614     +  enhancer       CMV enhancer: human cytomegalovirus immediate early enhancer
    615..818     +  promoter       CMV promoter: human cytomegalovirus (CMV) immediate early promoter
    814..847     +  LTR            5' LTR (truncated) (fragment): truncated 5' long terminal repeat (LTR) from HIV-1
    863..881     +  promoter       T7 promoter: promoter for bacteriophage T7 RNA polymerase
    900..1739    +  CDS            d1EGFP: EGFP destabilized by fusion to a mutated version of residues 422-461 of mouse ornithine decarboxylase, giving an in vivo half-life of ~1 hour mammalian codon-optimized
   1842..1860    -  promoter       SP6 promoter: promoter for bacteriophage SP6 RNA polymerase
   1886..2110    +  polyA_signal   bGH poly(A) signal: bovine growth hormone polyadenylation signal
   2114..2135    +  promoter       SV40 promoter (fragment): SV40 enhancer and early promoter
   2156..2584    +  rep_origin     f1 ori (sequence partly withheld): f1 bacteriophage origin of replication; arrow indicates direction of (+) strand synthesis
   2598..2928    +  promoter       SV40 promoter: SV40 enhancer and early promoter
   2995..3786    +  CDS            neo: KKA2_KLEPN - Also known as kan, nptII. Experimental evidence at protein level: Swiss-Prot protein existence level 1. Resistance to kanamycin, neomycin, paromomycin, ribostamycin, butirosin and gentamicin B. From Klebsiella pneumoniae.
   3810..3968    +  CDS            ble (fragment): BLE_KLEPN - Experimental evidence at protein level: Swiss-Prot protein existence level 1. Binding protein with a strong affinity to the bleomycin family of antibiotics. Binds to CL990; an antimitotic-antibiotic compound. From Klebsiella pneumoniae.
   3963..4084    +  polyA_signal   SV40 poly(A) signal: SV40 polyadenylation signal
   4157..4173    -  protein_bind   lac operator: The lac repressor binds to the lac operator to inhibit transcription in E. coli. This inhibition can be relieved by adding lactose or isopropyl-β-D-thiogalactopyranoside (IPTG). lac repressor encoded by lacI
   4181..4211    -  promoter       lac promoter: promoter for the E. coli lac operon
   4226..4247    -  protein_bind   CAP binding site: CAP binding activates transcription in the presence of cAMP. E. coli catabolite activator protein
   4260..4352    -  CDS            lacI (fragment): lac repressor; lacI; The lac repressor binds to the lac operator to inhibit transcription in E. coli. This inhibition can be relieved by adding lactose or isopropyl-β-D-thiogalactopyranoside (IPTG).
   4535..5123    -  rep_origin     ori: high-copy-number ColE1/pMB1/pBR322/pUC origin of replication
   5294..6154    -  CDS            AmpR: β-lactamase; bla; confers resistance to ampicillin, carbenicillin, and related antibiotics
   6155..6259    -  promoter       AmpR promoter: bla
