[The description below was written by a language model from this plasmid's Addgene catalogue record and pLannotate feature annotations shown in this document.]
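Description:
pGFPns-reporter is a 6,290 bp mammalian expression and reporter plasmid deposited as an empty backbone, designed as the target-reporter half of a two-plasmid, fluorescence-based assay for shRNA efficacy. The record does not name a parental backbone. In bacteria it is maintained through a high-copy ColE1/pUC-type origin and selected with ampicillin via the β-lactamase gene and its own promoter. An f1 origin is also present, along with short remnants of lac regulatory sequence and a bom fragment. For selection in mammalian cells, an SV40 enhancer/early promoter drives the neomycin phosphotransferase gene, terminated by an SV40 polyadenylation signal, which confers G418 resistance.

The reporter cassette consists of the human CMV immediate-early enhancer and promoter, followed by a T7 promoter and a GFP open reading frame that the annotation tool matches to d1EGFP, a destabilized EGFP fused to a mutated mouse ornithine decarboxylase degradation domain with a half-life of about one hour. The catalogue calls this protein GFPns and lists it as an N-terminal tag on the backbone, which indicates that a user-supplied sequence is placed downstream of it; the meaning of "ns" is not stated in the record. A gap between the end of the GFP coding sequence and the reverse-oriented SP6 promoter, just upstream of the bovine growth hormone polyadenylation signal, is the likely insertion region, though no cloning sites are annotated.

According to the depositor, the plasmid is meant to be used together with pAAV-Ptet-RFP-shR-rtTA, which supplies the shRNA. Presumably, a target sequence carried on the GFP transcript makes green fluorescence fall when the shRNA is effective, and rapid reporter turnover would sharpen that readout.
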