Addgene plasmid #35626: pGFPns-reporter
Purpose: (Empty Backbone)
Depositing lab: Howard Gu. Depositing organization: Ohio State University. Publication: Fluorescence-based evaluation of shRNA efficacy. Naughton BJ, Han DD, Gu HH. Anal Biochem. 2011 Oct 1;417(1):162-4. Epub 2011 Jun 13. 10.1016/j.ab.2011.06.008 PubMed 21726522.
Backbone
  Vector backbone: NA
  Backbone size (bp): 6290
  Vector type: Mammalian Expression ; Reporter
  Promoter: CMV
  Selectable markers: Neomycin (select with G418)
  Tag / fusion protein: GFPns (N terminal on backbone)
Growth in bacteria
  Bacterial resistance: Ampicillin, 100 μg/mL
  Growth temperature: 37°C
  Growth strain: DH5alpha
  Copy number: Unknown
Terms and licenses: Academic/Nonprofit Terms; Industry Terms: Not Available to Industry
Depositor comments: Meant to be used in combination with pAAV-Ptet-RFP-shR-rtTA (Addgene #35625) to test the efficacy of shRNAs.
How to cite: pGFPns-reporter was a gift from Howard Gu (Addgene plasmid # 35626 ; http://n2t.net/addgene:35626 ; RRID:Addgene_35626)
