>Addgene plasmid #35626 | pGFPns-reporter | addgene partial sequence | sequence record 45175 | BGH-rev 5'-TAGAAGGCACAGTCGAGG-3'
AGGGCCCTCTAGATGCATGCTCGAGCGGCCGCCAGTGTGATGGATATCTGCAGAATTCCAGCACACTGGC
GGCCGTTACTAGTGGATCCGAGCTCGGTACCTACACATTGATCCTAGCAGAAGCACAGGCTGCAGGGTGA
CGGTCCATCCCGCTCTCCTGGGCACAAGACATGGGCAGCGTGCCATCATCCTGCGCCGCCACCGCCGGCG
GGAAGCCATGGCTCTTGTACAGCTCGTCCATGCCGAGAGTGATCCCGGCGGCGGTCACGAACTCCAGCAG
GACCATGTGATCGCGCTTCTCGTTGGGGTCTTTGCTCAGGGCGGACTGGGTGCTCAGGTAGTGGTTGTCG
GGCAGCAGCACGGGGCCGTCGCCGATGGGGGTGTTCTGCTGGTAGTGGTCGGCGAGCTGCACGCTGCCGT
CCTCGATGTTGTGGCGGATCTTGAAGTTCACCTTGATGCCGTTCTTCTGCTTGTCGGCCATGATATAGAC
GTTGTGGCTGTTGTAGTTGTACTCCAGCTTGTGCCCCAGGATGTTGCCGTCCTCCTTGAAGTCGATGCCC
TTCAGCTCGATGCGGTTCACCAGGGTGTCGCCCTCGAACTTCACCTCGGCGCGGGTCTTGTAGTTGCCGT
CGTCCTTGAAGAAGATGGTGCGCTCCTGGACGTAGCCTTCGGGCATGGCGGACTTGAAGAAGTCGTGCTG
CTTCATGTGGTCGGGGTAGCGGCTGAAGCACTGCACGCCGTAGCTCAGGGTGGTCACGAGGGTGGGCCAG
GGCACGGGCAGCTTGCCGGTGGTGCAGATGAACTTCAGGGTCAGCTTGCCGTAGGTGGCATCGCCCTCGC
CCTCGCCGGA
